>Addgene plasmid #120911 | pcDNA-h-mmPtch1-B-V111FL114FI766F-HA-TagBFP | addgene full sequence | sequence record 233151 | Addgene NGS Result
GACGGATCGGGAGATCTCCCGATCCCCTATGGTGCACTCTCAGTACAATCTGCTCTGATGCCGCATAGTT
AAGCCAGTATCTGCTCCCTGCTTGTGTGTTGGAGGTCGCTGAGTAGTGCGCGAGCAAAATTTAAGCTACA
ACAAGGCAAGGCTTGACCGACAATTGCATGAAGAATCTGCTTAGGGTTAGGCGTTTTGCGCTGCTTCGCG
ATGTACGGGCCAGATATACGCGTTGACATTGATTATTGACTAGTTATTAATAGTAATCAATTACGGGGTC
ATTAGTTCATAGCCCATATATGGAGTTCCGCGTTACATAACTTACGGTAAATGGCCCGCCTGGCTGACCG
CCCAACGACCCCCGCCCATTGACGTCAATAATGACGTATGTTCCCATAGTAACGCCAATAGGGACTTTCC
ATTGACGTCAATGGGTGGAGTATTTACGGTAAACTGCCCACTTGGCAGTACATCAAGTGTATCATATGCC
AAGTACGCCCCCTATTGACGTCAATGACGGTAAATGGCCCGCCTGGCATTATGCCCAGTACATGACCTTA
TGGGACTTTCCTACTTGGCAGTACATCTACGTATTAGTCATCGCTATTACCATGGTGATGCGGTTTTGGC
AGTACATCAATGGGCGTGGATAGCGGTTTGACTCACGGGGATTTCCAAGTCTCCACCCCATTGACGTCAA
TGGGAGTTTGTTTTGGCACCAAAATCAACGGTACTTTCCAAAATGTCGTAACAACTCCGCCCCATTGACG
CAAATGGGCGGTAGGCGTGTACGGTGGGAGGTCTATATAAGCAGAGCTCTCTGGCTAACTAGAGAACCCA
CTGCTTACTGGCTTATCGAAATTAATACGACTCACTATAGGGAGACCCAAGCTTGGTACCACCATGGCCT
CGGCTGGTAACGCCGCCGGGGCCCTGGGCAGGCAGGCCGGCGGCGGGAGGCGCAGACGGACCGGGGGACC
GCACCGCGCCGCGCCGGACCGGGACTATCTGCACCGGCCCAGCTACTGCGACGCCGCCTTCGCTCTGGAG
CAGATTTCCAAGGGGAAGGCTACTGGCCGGAAAGCGCCGCTGTGGCTGAGAGCGAAGTTTCAGAGACTCT
TATTTAAACTGGGTTGTTACATTCAAAAGAACTGCGGCAAGTTTTTGGTTGTGGGTCTCCTCATATTTGG
GGCCTTCGCTGTGGGATTAAAGGCAGCTAATCTCGAGACCAACTTCGAGGAGTTCTGGGTGGAAGTTGGT
GGACGAGTGAGTCGAGAATTAAATTATACCCGTCAGAAGATAGGAGAAGAGGCTATGTTTAATCCTCAAC
TCATGATACAGACTCCAAAAGAAGAAGGCGCTAATGTTCTGACCACAGAGGCTCTCCTGCAACACCTGGA
CTCAGCACTCCAGGCCAGTCGTGTGCACGTCTACATGTATAACAGGCAATGGAAGTTGGAACATTTGTGC
TACAAATCAGGGGAACTTATCACGGAGACAGGTTACATGGATCAGATAATAGAATACCTTTACCCTTGCT
TAATCATTACACCTTTGGACTGCTTCTGGGAAGGGGCAAAGCTACAGTCCGGGACAGCATACCTCCTAGG
TAAGCCTCCTTTACGGTGGACAAACTTTGACCCCTTGGAATTCCTAGAAGAGTTAAAGAAAATAAACTAC
CAAGTGGACAGCTGGGAGGAAATGCTGAATAAAGCCGAAGTTGGCCATGGGTACATGGACCGGCCTTGCC
TCAACCCAGCCGACCCAGATTGCCCTGCCACAGCCCCTAACAAAAATTCAACCAAACCTCTTGATGTGGC
CCTTGTTTTGAATGGTGGATGTCAAGGTTTATCCAGGAAGTATATGCATTGGCAGGAGGAGTTGATTGTG
GGTGGTACCGTCAAGAATGCCACTGGAAAACTTGTCAGCGCTCACGCCCTGCAAACCATGTTCCAGTTAA
TGACTCCCAAGCAAATGTATGAACACTTCAGGGGCTACGACTATGTCTCTCACATCAACTGGAATGAAGA
CAGGGCAGCCGCCATCCTGGAGGCCTGGCAGAGGACTTACGTGGAGGTGGTTCATCAAAGTGTCGCCCCA
AACTCCACTCAAAAGGTGCTTCCCTTCACAACCACGACCCTGGACGACATCCTAAAATCCTTCTCTGATG
TCAGTGTCATCCGAGTGGCCAGCGGCTACCTACTGATGCTTGCCTATGCCTGTTTAACCATGCTGCGCTG
GGACTGCTCCAAGTCCCAGGGTGCCGTGGGGCTGGCTGGCGTCCTGTTGGTTGCGCTGTCAGTGGCTGCA
GGATTGGGCCTCTGCTCCTTGATTGGCATTTCTTTTAATGCTGCGACAACTCAGGTTTTGCCGTTTCTTG
CTCTTGGTGTTGGTGTGGATGATGTCTTCCTCCTGGCCCATGCATTCAGTGAAACAGGACAGAATAAGAG
GATTCCATTTGAGGACAGGACTGGGGAGTGCCTCAAGCGCACCGGAGCCAGCGTGGCCCTCACCTCCATC
AGCAATGTCACCGCCTTCTTCATGGCCGCATTGATCCCTATCCCTGCCCTGCGAGCGTTCTCCCTCCAGG
CTGCTGTGGTGGTGGTATTCAATTTTGCTATGGTTCTGCTCATTTTTCCTGCAATTCTCAGCATGGATTT
ATACAGACGTGAGGACAGAAGATTGGATATTTTCTGCTGTTTCACAAGCCCCTGTGTCAGCAGGGTGATT
CAAGTTGAGCCACAGGCCTACACAGAGCCTATGCAGTCCACCGTTCAGCTCCGCACAGAGTATGACCCTC
ACACGCACGTGTACTACACCACCGCCGAGCCACGCTCTGAGATCTCTGTACAGCCTGTTACCGTCACCCA
GGACAACCTCAGCTGTCAGAGTCCCGAGAGCACCAGCTCTACCAGGGACCTGCTCTCCCAGTTCTCAGAC
TCCAGCCTCCACTGCCTCGAGCCCCCCTGCACCAAGTGGACACTCTCTTCGTTTGCAGAGAAGCACTATG
CTCCTTTCCTCCTGAAACCCAAAGCCAAGGTTGTGGTAATCCTTCTTTTCCTGGGCTTGCTGGGGGTCAG
CCTTTATGGGACCACCCGAGTGAGAGACGGGCTGGACCTCACGGACTTTGTTCCCCGGGAAACCAGAGAA
TATGACTTCATAGCTGCCCAGTTCAAGTACTTCTCTTTCTACAACATGTATATAGTCACCCAGAAAGCAG
ACTACCCGAATATCCAGCACCTACTTTACGACCTTCATAAGAGTTTCAGCAATGTGAAGTATGTCATGCT
GGAGGAGAACAAGCAACTTCCCCAAATGTGGCTGCACTACTTTAGAGACTGGCTTCAAGGACTTCAGGAT
GCATTTGACAGTGACTGGGAAACTGGGAGGATCATGCCAAACAATTATAAAAATGGATCAGATGACGGGG
TCCTCGCTTACAAACTCCTGGTGCAGACTGGCAGCCGAGACAAGCCCATCGACATTAGTCAGTTGACTAA
ACAGCGTCTGGTAGACGCAGATGGCATCATTAATCCGAGCGCTTTCTACATCTACCTGACCGCTTGGGTC
AGCAACGACCCTGTAGCTTACGCTGCCTCCCAGGCCAACATCCGGCCTCACCGGCCGGAGTGGGTCCATG
ACAAAGCCGACTACATGCCAGAGACCAGGCTGAGAATCCCAGCAGCAGAGCCCATCGAGTACGCTCAGTT
CCCTTTCTACCTCAACGGCCTACGAGACACCTCAGACTTTGTGGAAGCCATAGAAAAAGTGAGAGTCATC
TGTAACAACTATACGAGCCTGGGACTGTCCAGCTACCCCAATGGCTACCCCTTCCTGTTCTGGGAGCAAT
ACATCAGCCTGCGCCACTGGCTGCTGCTATCCATCAGCGTGGTGCTGGCCTGCACGTTTCTAGTGTGCGC
AGTCTTCCTCCTGAACCCCTGGACGGCCGGGATCATTGTCATGGTCCTGGCTCTGATGACCGTTGAGCTC
TTTGGCATGATGGGCCTCATTGGGATCAAGCTGAGTGCTGTGCCTGTGGTCATCCTGATTGCATCTGTTG
GCATCGGAGTGGAGTTCACCGTCCACGTGGCTTTGGCCTTTCTGACAGCCATTGGGGACAAGAACCACAG
GGCTATGCTCGCTCTGGAACACATGTTTGCTCCCGTTCTGGACGGTGCTGTGTCCACTCTGCTGGGTGTA
CTGATGCTTGCAGGGTCCGAATTTGATTTCATTGTCAGATACTTCTTTGCCGTCCTGGCCATTCTCACCG
TCTTGGGGGTTCTCAATGGACTGGTTCTGCTGCCTGTCCTCTTATCCTTCTTTGGACCGTGTCCTGAGGT
GTCTCCAGCCAATGGCCTAAACCGACTGCCCACTCCTTCGCCTGAGCCGCCTCCAAGTGTCGTCCGGTTT
GCCGTGCCTCCTGGTCACACGAACAATGGGTCTGATTCCTCCGACTCGGAGTACAGCTCTCAGACCACGG
TGTCTGGCATCAGTGAGGAGCTCAGGCAATACGAAGCACAGCAGGGTGCCGGAGGCCCTGCCCACCAAGT
GATTGTGGAAGCCACAGAAAACCCTGTCTTTGCCCGGTCCACTGTGGTCCATCCGGACTCCAGACATCAG
CCTCCCTTGACCCCTCGGCAACAGCCCCACCTGGACTCTGGCTCCTTGTCCCCTGGACGGCAAGGCCAGC
AGCCTCGAAGGGATATGGATGAAAAGACCACCGGTTGGCGTGGTGGTCATGTTGTTGAAGGTCTGGCAGG
CGAACTGGAACAGCTGCGTGCACGTCTGGAACATCATCCGCAGGGTCAGCGTGAACCGTATCCATATGAT
GTTCCAGATTATGCTAGCGAGCTGATTAAGGAGAACATGCACATGAAGCTGTACATGGAGGGCACCGTGG
ACAACCATCACTTCAAGTGCACATCCGAGGGCGAAGGCAAGCCCTACGAGGGCACCCAGACCATGAGAAT
CAAGGTGGTCGAGGGCGGCCCTCTCCCCTTCGCCTTCGACATCCTGGCTACTAGCTTCCTCTACGGCAGC
AAGACCTTCATCAACCACACCCAGGGCATCCCCGACTTCTTCAAGCAGTCCTTCCCTGAGGGCTTCACAT
GGGAGAGAGTCACCACATACGAAGACGGGGGCGTGCTGACCGCTACCCAGGACACCAGCCTCCAGGACGG
CTGCCTCATCTACAACGTCAAGATCAGAGGGGTGAACTTCACATCCAACGGCCCTGTGATGCAGAAGAAA
ACACTCGGCTGGGAGGCCTTCACCGAGACGCTGTACCCCGCTGACGGCGGCCTGGAAGGCAGAAACGACA
TGGCCCTGAAGCTCGTGGGCGGGAGCCATCTGATCGCAAACATCAAGACCACATATAGATCCAAGAAACC
CGCTAAGAACCTCAAGATGCCTGGCGTCTACTATGTGGACTACAGACTGGAAAGAATCAAGGAGGCCAAC
AACGAGACCTACGTCGAGCAGCACGAGGTGGCAGTGGCCAGATACTGCGACCTCCCTAGCAAACTGGGGC
ACAAGCTTAATTAGTCTAGAGGGCCCTATTCTATAGTGTCACCTAAATGCTAGAGCTCGCTGATCAGCCT
CGACTGTGCCTTCTAGTTGCCAGCCATCTGTTGTTTGCCCCTCCCCCGTGCCTTCCTTGACCCTGGAAGG
TGCCACTCCCACTGTCCTTTCCTAATAAAATGAGGAAATTGCATCGCATTGTCTGAGTAGGTGTCATTCT
ATTCTGGGGGGTGGGGTGGGGCAGGACAGCAAGGGGGAGGATTGGGAAGACAATAGCAGGCATGCTGGGG
ATGCGGTGGGCTCTATGGCTTCTGAGGCGGAAAGAACCAGCTGGGGCTCTAGGGGGTATCCCCACGCGCC
CTACCTCTAGCTAGAGCTTGGCGTAATCATGGTCATAGCTGTTTCCTGTGTGAAATTGTTATCCGCTCAC
AATTCCACACAACATACGAGCCGGAAGCATAAAGTGTAAAGCCTGGGGTGCCTAATGAGTGAGCTAACTC
ACATTAATTGCGTTGCGCTCACTGCCCGCTTTCCAGTCGGGAAACCTGTCGTGCCAGCTGCATTAATGAA
TCGGCCAACGCGCGGGGAGAGGCGGTTTGCGTATTGGGCGCTCTTCCGCTTCCTCGCTCACTGACTCGCT
GCGCTCGGTCGTTCGGCTGCGGCGAGCGGTATCAGCTCACTCAAAGGCGGTAATACGGTTATCCACAGAA
TCAGGGGATAACGCAGGAAAGAACATGTGAGCAAAAGGCCAGCAAAAGGCCAGGAACCGTAAAAAGGCCG
CGTTGCTGGCGTTTTTCCATAGGCTCCGCCCCCCTGACGAGCATCACAAAAATCGACGCTCAAGTCAGAG
GTGGCGAAACCCGACAGGACTATAAAGATACCAGGCGTTTCCCCCTGGAAGCTCCCTCGTGCGCTCTCCT
GTTCCGACCCTGCCGCTTACCGGATACCTGTCCGCCTTTCTCCCTTCGGGAAGCGTGGCGCTTTCTCATA
GCTCACGCTGTAGGTATCTCAGTTCGGTGTAGGTCGTTCGCTCCAAGCTGGGCTGTGTGCACGAACCCCC
CGTTCAGCCCGACCGCTGCGCCTTATCCGGTAACTATCGTCTTGAGTCCAACCCGGTAAGACACGACTTA
TCGCCACTGGCAGCAGCCACTGGTAACAGGATTAGCAGAGCGAGGTATGTAGGCGGTGCTACAGAGTTCT
TGAAGTGGTGGCCTAACTACGGCTACACTAGAAGAACAGTATTTGGTATCTGCGCTCTGCTGAAGCCAGT
TACCTTCGGAAAAAGAGTTGGTAGCTCTTGATCCGGCAAACAAACCACCGCTGGTAGCGGTGGTTTTTTT
GTTTGCAAGCAGCAGATTACGCGCAGAAAAAAAGGATCTCAAGAAGATCCTTTGATCTTTTCTACGGGGT
CTGACGCTCAGTGGAACGAAAACTCACGTTAAGGGATTTTGGTCATGAGATTATCAAAAAGGATCTTCAC
CTAGATCCTTTTAAATTAAAAATGAAGTTTTAAATCAATCTAAAGTATATATGAGTAAACTTGGTCTGAC
AGTTACCAATGCTTAATCAGTGAGGCACCTATCTCAGCGATCTGTCTATTTCGTTCATCCATAGTTGCCT
GACTCCCCGTCGTGTAGATAACTACGATACGGGAGGGCTTACCATCTGGCCCCAGTGCTGCAATGATACC
GCGAGACCCACGCTCACCGGCTCCAGATTTATCAGCAATAAACCAGCCAGCCGGAAGGGCCGAGCGCAGA
AGTGGTCCTGCAACTTTATCCGCCTCCATCCAGTCTATTAATTGTTGCCGGGAAGCTAGAGTAAGTAGTT
CGCCAGTTAATAGTTTGCGCAACGTTGTTGCCATTGCTACAGGCATCGTGGTGTCACGCTCGTCGTTTGG
TATGGCTTCATTCAGCTCCGGTTCCCAACGATCAAGGCGAGTTACATGATCCCCCATGTTGTGCAAAAAA
GCGGTTAGCTCCTTCGGTCCTCCGATCGTTGTCAGAAGTAAGTTGGCCGCAGTGTTATCACTCATGGTTA
TGGCAGCACTGCATAATTCTCTTACTGTCATGCCATCCGTAAGATGCTTTTCTGTGACTGGTGAGTACTC
AACCAAGTCATTCTGAGAATAGTGTATGCGGCGACCGAGTTGCTCTTGCCCGGCGTCAATACGGGATAAT
ACCGCGCCACATAGCAGAACTTTAAAAGTGCTCATCATTGGAAAACGTTCTTCGGGGCGAAAACTCTCAA
GGATCTTACCGCTGTTGAGATCCAGTTCGATGTAACCCACTCGTGCACCCAACTGATCTTCAGCATCTTT
TACTTTCACCAGCGTTTCTGGGTGAGCAAAAACAGGAAGGCAAAATGCCGCAAAAAAGGGAATAAGGGCG
ACACGGAAATGTTGAATACTCATACTCTTCCTTTTTCAATATTATTGAAGCATTTATCAGGGTTATTGTC
TCATGAGCGGATACATATTTGAATGTATTTAGAAAAATAAACAAATAGGGGTTCCGCGCACATTTCCCCG
AAAAGTGCCACCTGACGTC
Features (pLannotate 1.2.2; 18 found; start..end, strand, type, name):
     28..80      -  misc_feature   bom (fragment): basis of mobility region from pBR322
    235..614     +  enhancer       CMV enhancer: human cytomegalovirus immediate early enhancer
    687..704     -  promoter       CMV promoter (fragment): human cytomegalovirus (CMV) immediate early promoter
    767..818     +  promoter       CMVd2 promoter: truncated human cytomegalovirus (CMV) immediate early promoter that yields moderately reduced expression relative to the full-length promoter
    814..847     +  LTR            5' LTR (truncated) (fragment): truncated 5' long terminal repeat (LTR) from HIV-1
    863..881     +  promoter       T7 promoter: promoter for bacteriophage T7 RNA polymerase
    904..4704    +  CDS            Ptch1 (fragment): PTC1_MOUSE - Also known as Ptch. Experimental evidence at protein level: Swiss-Prot protein existence level 1. Acts as a receptor for sonic hedgehog (SHH), indian hedgehog (IHH) and desert hedgehog (DHH). Associates with the smoothened protein (SMO) to transduce the hedgehog's proteins signal. Seems to have a tumor suppressor function, as inactivation of this protein is probably a necessary, if not sufficient step for tumorigenesis. From Mus musculus (Mouse).
   4846..5543    +  CDS            TagBFP (fragment): monomeric blue fluorescent protein mammalian codon-optimized
   5560..5578    -  promoter       SP6 promoter: promoter for bacteriophage SP6 RNA polymerase
   5604..5828    +  polyA_signal   bGH poly(A) signal: bovine growth hormone polyadenylation signal
   5832..5853    +  promoter       SV40 promoter (fragment): SV40 enhancer and early promoter
   5936..5952    -  protein_bind   lac operator: The lac repressor binds to the lac operator to inhibit transcription in E. coli. This inhibition can be relieved by adding lactose or isopropyl-β-D-thiogalactopyranoside (IPTG). lac repressor encoded by lacI
   5960..5990    -  promoter       lac promoter: promoter for the E. coli lac operon
   6005..6026    -  protein_bind   CAP binding site: CAP binding activates transcription in the presence of cAMP. E. coli catabolite activator protein
   6039..6131    -  CDS            lacI (fragment): lac repressor; lacI; The lac repressor binds to the lac operator to inhibit transcription in E. coli. This inhibition can be relieved by adding lactose or isopropyl-β-D-thiogalactopyranoside (IPTG).
   6314..6902    -  rep_origin     ori: high-copy-number ColE1/pMB1/pBR322/pUC origin of replication
   7073..7933    -  CDS            AmpR: β-lactamase; bla; confers resistance to ampicillin, carbenicillin, and related antibiotics
   7934..8038    -  promoter       AmpR promoter: bla
