[The description below was written by a language model from this plasmid's Addgene catalogue record and pLannotate feature annotations shown in this document.]
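Description:
pcDNA-h-mmPtch1-B-V111FL114FI766F-HA-TagBFP is a mammalian expression plasmid of about 8.1 kb, built on the pcDNA-h backbone, that produces a fluorescently tagged, engineered form of mouse Patched1 (Ptch1), the receptor for Sonic, Indian and Desert hedgehog ligands. It is maintained in E. coli through a high-copy ColE1/pUC-type origin and selected with ampicillin via the β-lactamase gene and its native promoter. The annotation shows only a short SV40 promoter fragment and no mammalian selection marker, so the plasmid appears suited to transient transfection rather than drug-selected stable expression.

The expression cassette is driven by the human CMV immediate-early enhancer and promoter. The promoter region is annotated only as short or truncated CMV fragments, so its exact form is unclear from the table. A T7 promoter lies just upstream of the open reading frame and an inverted SP6 promoter just downstream, both serving as sequencing primer sites, and transcripts terminate at the bovine growth hormone polyadenylation signal. The Ptch1 coding sequence corresponds to the "Ptch1-B" variant, recorded as lacking residues 620–643, truncated at residue 1291 and carrying Y233C. The plasmid name additionally indicates the substitutions V111F, L114F and I766F, although these are not listed in the mutation field. An HA epitope and TagBFP, a monomeric blue fluorescent protein, are fused at the C terminus, allowing immunodetection and identification of expressing cells. The HA tag is not separately annotated but presumably lies in the gap between the Ptch1 and TagBFP features.

The stated purpose is expression of BFP-tagged mutant Ptch1-B. The associated publication title concerns the structural basis of a cholesterol transport-like activity of Patched, suggesting use in testing how these substitutions affect that function.
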