Addgene plasmid #120911: pcDNA-h-mmPtch1-B-V111FL114FI766F-HA-TagBFP
Purpose: Expresses BFP tagged Ptch1-B (V111FL114FI766F)
Depositing lab: Philip Beachy. Depositing organization: Stanford University. Publication: Structural Basis for Cholesterol Transport-like Activity of the Hedgehog Receptor Patched. Zhang Y, Bulkley DP, Xin Y, Roberts KJ, Asarnow DE, Sharma A, Myers BR, Cho W, Cheng Y, Beachy PA. Cell. 2018 Nov 15;175(5):1352-1364.e14. doi: 10.1016/j.cell.2018.10.026. Epub 2018 Nov 8. PubMed 30415841.
Backbone
  Vector backbone: pcDNA-h
  Vector type: Mammalian Expression
Growth in bacteria
  Bacterial resistance: Ampicillin, 100 μg/mL
  Growth temperature: 37°C
  Growth strain: DH5alpha
  Copy number: High Copy
Gene/Insert
  Gene/Insert name: Ptch1
  Species: M. musculus (mouse)
  Mutation: deleted amino acids 620-643, truncated at 1291, Y233C
  GenBank ID: NM_008957.3
  Entrez Gene: Ptch1 (a.k.a. A230106A15Rik, Ptc, Ptc1, Ptch, mes, wig)
  Promoter: CMV
  Tag / fusion protein: HA (C terminal on insert); TagBFP (C terminal on insert)
  Cloning method: Gibson Cloning
  Sequencing primers: 5′ T7; 3′ SP6
Terms and licenses: Academic/Nonprofit Terms; Industry Terms: Not Available to Industry
How to cite: pcDNA-h-mmPtch1-B-V111FL114FI766F-HA-TagBFP was a gift from Philip Beachy (Addgene plasmid # 120911 ; http://n2t.net/addgene:120911 ; RRID:Addgene_120911)
